>Addgene plasmid #53168 | pGEX6P1-HA-MEK5 CBM-E | addgene partial sequence | sequence record 96826 | pGEX5 5'-GGGCTGGCAAGCCACGTTTGGTG-3'
AGTTCTGTTCCAGGGGCCCCTGGGATCCGCCGCCACCATGTACCCATACGATGTTCCAGATTACGCTCTG
TGGCTAGCCCTTGGCCCCTTTCCTGCCATGGAGAACCAGGTGCTGGTAATTCGCATCAAGATCCCAAATA
GTGGCGCGGTGGACTGGACAGTGCACTCCGGGCCGCAGTTACTCTTCAGGGATGTGCTGGATGTGATAGG
CCAGGTTCTGCCTGAAGAAACAACTACAGCATTTGAATATGAAGATGAAGATGGTGATCGAATTACAGTG
AGAAGTGATGAGGAAATGAAGGCAATGCTGTCATATTATTATTCCACAGTAATGGAACAGCAAGTAAATG
GACAGTTAATAGAGCCTCTGCAGATATTTCCAAGAGCCTGCAAGCCTCCTGGGGAACGGAACATACATGG
CCTGAAGGTGAATACTCGGGCCGGACCCTCTCAACACAGCAGCCCAGCAGTCTCAGATTCACTTCCAAGC
AATAGCTTAAAGAAGTCTTCTGCTGAACTGAAAAAAATACTAGCCAATGGCCAGATGAATGAACAAGACA
TACGATATCGGGACACTCTTGGTCATGGCAACGGAGGCACAGTCTACAAAGCATATCATGTCCCGAGTGG
GAAAATATTAGCTGTAAAGGTCATACTACTAGATATTACACTGGAACTTCAGAAGCAAATTATGTCTGAA
TTGGAAATTCTTTATAAGTGCGATTCATCATATATCATTGGATTTTATGGAGCATTTTTTGTAGAAAACA
GGATTTCAATATGTACAGAATTCATGGATGGGGGATCTTTGGATGTATATAGGAAAATGCCAGAACATGT
CCTT
