>Addgene plasmid #53168 | pGEX6P1-HA-MEK5 CBM-E | addgene partial sequence | sequence record 97351 | pGEX3 5'-CCGGGAGCTGCATGTGTCAGAGG-3'
GCGCGAGGCAGATCGTCAGTCAGTCACGATGCGGCCGCTCGAGTCGACTCACGGGGGCCCCTGCTGCTGG
CTCCGCCTCTCCTCCAGCGCCCGGCACACCCACATGGACACCACGGCGGCATTTCCATCATTGAACTGCA
CGATGAACGGGTGGCCCATCAATTCTTCAGGTGCTGGCCTTTCTTTTGGCTGTTTTCGCATACACTGAGT
GATGAAATGTACAAATGGCTCCGAGAACTCTCCAACTGGAAGGACGGGCGAATCCTCATCAACAATGCAC
TGCAGAAGCTGGAGAGGCATTAAAGATCCCTGGTTTTTCTGAATCTGAGGATATGGAAACCTCCCAAGAG
CAAGCTCCATAAAAGAGATTCCTAAGCTCCAGACATCAGAATGAATTCCATACGCCTCCCCTGAAATCCT
TTCAGGCGCCGCATAAGCATTTGTTCCAACATACGTCTTGGCTATAGAATTCACCAGCTGAGTGCTAACT
CCAAAATCACACAGCTTAACCTGTCCTCTTGTGTTTACTAGCATATTGGAGGGCTTCACGTCTCTAGCTG
CAATCTTTAAACTCCACAAATAAGTAAGGCCTTTAACAACTGCTACTGCAATTCTTCCAAGGACATGTTC
TGGCATTTTCCTATATACATCCAAAGATCCCCCATCCATGAATTCTGTACATATTGAAATCCTGTTTTCT
ACAAAAAATGCTCCATAAAATCCAATGATATATGATGAATCGCACTTATAAAGAATTTCCAATTCAGACA
TAATTTGCTTCTGAAGTTCCAGTGTAATATCTAGTAGTATGACCTTTACAGCTAATATTTTCCCACTCGG
GACATGATATGCT
