[The description below was written by a language model from this plasmid's Addgene catalogue record.]
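Description:
pGEX6P1-HA-MEK5 CBM-E is a bacterial expression plasmid built on the commercial pGEX6P1 backbone (about 5 kb without insert) for producing a recombinant human kinase as a glutathione S-transferase fusion in E. coli. It is maintained as a high-copy plasmid under ampicillin selection. No feature table accompanies the record, so the regulatory elements are not itemised. pGEX-series vectors generally drive the GST fusion from an IPTG-inducible tac promoter with a plasmid-borne lac repressor gene, and the 6P variants place a PreScission protease recognition site between GST and the cloned protein so that the affinity tag can be removed after purification.

The insert, roughly 1.35 kb and cloned between BamHI and SalI sites that both remain intact, encodes human MEK5 (MAP2K5, dual specificity mitogen-activated protein kinase kinase 5). The backbone supplies GST at the N terminus, followed by an HA epitope tag carried on the insert, giving a GST-HA-MEK5 protein that can be captured on glutathione resin and detected with anti-HA antibodies. The coding sequence carries four alanine substitutions: L280A, H281A, M323A and Q332A. The record does not explain the "CBM-E" designation or the functional effect of these changes, although the associated publication concerns the requirement for copper in oncogenic BRAF signalling, which suggests use of the purified mutant in biochemical comparisons with other MEK proteins. The MEK5 sequence was derived in part from an earlier retroviral MAP2K5 construct, and the depositor notes that sequence discrepancies seen during quality control have no functional consequence.
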