Addgene plasmid #53168: pGEX6P1-HA-MEK5 CBM-E
Purpose: Expresses GST-HA tagged human MEK5 L280AH281AM323AQ332A from bacterial expression vector
Depositing lab: Christopher Counter. Depositing organization: Duke University. Publication: Copper is required for oncogenic BRAF signalling and tumorigenesis. Brady DC, Crowe MS, Turski ML, Hobbs GA, Yao X, Chaikuad A, Knapp S, Xiao K, Campbell SL, Thiele DJ, Counter CM. Nature. 2014 Apr 9. doi: 10.1038/nature13180. PubMed 24717435.
Backbone
  Vector backbone: pGEX6P1
  Backbone manufacturer: GE Healthcare
  Backbone size w/o insert (bp): 4984
  Vector type: Bacterial Expression
Growth in bacteria
  Bacterial resistance: Ampicillin, 100 μg/mL
  Growth temperature: 37°C
  Growth strain: XL10 Gold
  Copy number: High Copy
Gene/Insert
  Gene/Insert name: MEK5 (alt names: Dual specificity mitogen-activated protein kinase kinase 5; MAPK/ERK kinase 5; MAPKK5)
  Species: H. sapiens (human)
  Insert size (bp): 1346
  Mutation: L280A/H281A/M323A/Q332A
  GenBank ID: NM_145160.1
  Entrez Gene: MAP2K5 (a.k.a. HsT17454, MAPKK5, MEK5, PRKMK5)
  Tag / fusion protein: GST (N terminal on backbone); HA (N terminal on insert)
  Cloning method: Restriction Enzyme; 5′ cloning site BamHI (not destroyed); 3′ cloning site SalI (not destroyed)
  Sequencing primers: 5′ GGGCTGGCAAGCCACGTTTGGTG; 3′ CCGGGAGCTGCATGTGTCAGAGG
Resource information
  A portion of this plasmid was derived from a plasmid made by: Addgene Plasmid 20514: pWZL Neo Myr Flag MAP2K5
Terms and licenses: Academic/Nonprofit Terms; Industry Terms: Not Available to Industry
Depositor comments: The sequence discrepancies found during the QC process have no functional consequence.
How to cite: pGEX6P1-HA-MEK5 CBM-E was a gift from Christopher Counter (Addgene plasmid # 53168 ; http://n2t.net/addgene:53168 ; RRID:Addgene_53168)
